>Addgene plasmid #113768 | pZNF561.1.0-gDNA | depositor full sequence | sequence record 214729 | Full Sequence
TAGAGCTAGAAATAGCAAGTTAAAATAAGGCTAGTCCGTTATCAACTTGAAAAAGTGGCACCGAGTCGGT
GCTTTTTTGTTTTAGAGCTAGAAATAGCAAGTTAAAATAAGGCTAGTCCGTTTTTAGCGCGTGCGCCAAT
TCTGCAGACAAATGGCTCTAGAGGTACCCGTTACATAACTTACGGTAAATGGCCCGCCTGGCTGACCGCC
CAACGACCCCCGCCCATTGACGTCAATAGTAACGCCAATAGGGACTTTCCATTGACGTCAATGGGTGGAG
TATTTACGGTAAACTGCCCACTTGGCAGTACATCAAGTGTATCATATGCCAAGTACGCCCCCTATTGACG
TCAATGACGGTAAATGGCCCGCCTGGCATTGTGCCCAGTACATGACCTTATGGGACTTTCCTACTTGGCA
GTACATCTACGTATTAGTCATCGCTATTACCATGGTCGAGGTGAGCCCCACGTTCTGCTTCACTCTCCCC
ATCTCCCCCCCCTCCCCACCCCCAATTTTGTATTTATTTATTTTTTAATTATTTTGTGCAGCGATGGGGG
CGGGGGGGGGGGGGGGGCGCGCGCCAGGCGGGGCGGGGCGGGGCGAGGGGCGGGGCGGGGCGAGGCGGAG
AGGTGCGGCGGCAGCCAATCAGAGCGGCGCGCTCCGAAAGTTTCCTTTTATGGCGAGGCGGCGGCGGCGG
CGGCCCTATAAAAAGCGAAGCGCGCGGCGGGCGGGAGTCGCTGCGACGCTGCCTTCGCCCCGTGCCCCGC
TCCGCCGCCGCCTCGCGCCGCCCGCCCCGGCTCTGACTGACCGCGTTACTCCCACAGGTGAGCGGGCGGG
ACGGCCCTTCTCCTCCGGGCTGTAATTAGCTGAGCAAGAGGTAAGGGTTTAAGGGATGGTTGGTTGGTGG
GGTATTAATGTTTAATTACCTGGAGCACCTGCCTGAAATCACTTTTTTTCAGGTTGGACCGGTGCCACCA
TGGACTATAAGGACCACGACGGAGACTACAAGGATCATGATATTGATTACAAAGACGATGACGATAAGAT
GGCCCCAAAGAAGAAGCGGAAGGTCGGTATCCACGGAGTCCCAGCAGCCGACAAGAAGTACAGCATCGGC
CTGGACATCGGCACCAACTCTGTGGGCTGGGCCGTGATCACCGACGAGTACAAGGTGCCCAGCAAGAAAT
TCAAGGTGCTGGGCAACACCGACCGGCACAGCATCAAGAAGAACCTGATCGGAGCCCTGCTGTTCGACAG
CGGCGAAACAGCCGAGGCCACCCGGCTGAAGAGAACCGCCAGAAGAAGATACACCAGACGGAAGAACCGG
ATCTGCTATCTGCAAGAGATCTTCAGCAACGAGATGGCCAAGGTGGACGACAGCTTCTTCCACAGACTGG
AAGAGTCCTTCCTGGTGGAAGAGGATAAGAAGCACGAGCGGCACCCCATCTTCGGCAACATCGTGGACGA
GGTGGCCTACCACGAGAAGTACCCCACCATCTACCACCTGAGAAAGAAACTGGTGGACAGCACCGACAAG
GCCGACCTGCGGCTGATCTATCTGGCCCTGGCCCACATGATCAAGTTCCGGGGCCACTTCCTGATCGAGG
GCGACCTGAACCCCGACAACAGCGACGTGGACAAGCTGTTCATCCAGCTGGTGCAGACCTACAACCAGCT
GTTCGAGGAAAACCCCATCAACGCCAGCGGCGTGGACGCCAAGGCCATCCTGTCTGCCAGACTGAGCAAG
AGCAGACGGCTGGAAAATCTGATCGCCCAGCTGCCCGGCGAGAAGAAGAATGGCCTGTTCGGAAACCTGA
TTGCCCTGAGCCTGGGCCTGACCCCCAACTTCAAGAGCAACTTCGACCTGGCCGAGGATGCCAAACTGCA
GCTGAGCAAGGACACCTACGACGACGACCTGGACAACCTGCTGGCCCAGATCGGCGACCAGTACGCCGAC
CTGTTTCTGGCCGCCAAGAACCTGTCCGACGCCATCCTGCTGAGCGACATCCTGAGAGTGAACACCGAGA
TCACCAAGGCCCCCCTGAGCGCCTCTATGATCAAGAGATACGACGAGCACCACCAGGACCTGACCCTGCT
GAAAGCTCTCGTGCGGCAGCAGCTGCCTGAGAAGTACAAAGAGATTTTCTTCGACCAGAGCAAGAACGGC
TACGCCGGCTACATTGACGGCGGAGCCAGCCAGGAAGAGTTCTACAAGTTCATCAAGCCCATCCTGGAAA
AGATGGACGGCACCGAGGAACTGCTCGTGAAGCTGAACAGAGAGGACCTGCTGCGGAAGCAGCGGACCTT
CGACAACGGCAGCATCCCCCACCAGATCCACCTGGGAGAGCTGCACGCCATTCTGCGGCGGCAGGAAGAT
TTTTACCCATTCCTGAAGGACAACCGGGAAAAGATCGAGAAGATCCTGACCTTCCGCATCCCCTACTACG
TGGGCCCTCTGGCCAGGGGAAACAGCAGATTCGCCTGGATGACCAGAAAGAGCGAGGAAACCATCACCCC
CTGGAACTTCGAGGAAGTGGTGGACAAGGGCGCTTCCGCCCAGAGCTTCATCGAGCGGATGACCAACTTC
GATAAGAACCTGCCCAACGAGAAGGTGCTGCCCAAGCACAGCCTGCTGTACGAGTACTTCACCGTGTATA
ACGAGCTGACCAAAGTGAAATACGTGACCGAGGGAATGAGAAAGCCCGCCTTCCTGAGCGGCGAGCAGAA
AAAGGCCATCGTGGACCTGCTGTTCAAGACCAACCGGAAAGTGACCGTGAAGCAGCTGAAAGAGGACTAC
TTCAAGAAAATCGAGTGCTTCGACTCCGTGGAAATCTCCGGCGTGGAAGATCGGTTCAACGCCTCCCTGG
GCACATACCACGATCTGCTGAAAATTATCAAGGACAAGGACTTCCTGGACAATGAGGAAAACGAGGACAT
TCTGGAAGATATCGTGCTGACCCTGACACTGTTTGAGGACAGAGAGATGATCGAGGAACGGCTGAAAACC
TATGCCCACCTGTTCGACGACAAAGTGATGAAGCAGCTGAAGCGGCGGAGATACACCGGCTGGGGCAGGC
TGAGCCGGAAGCTGATCAACGGCATCCGGGACAAGCAGTCCGGCAAGACAATCCTGGATTTCCTGAAGTC
CGACGGCTTCGCCAACAGAAACTTCATGCAGCTGATCCACGACGACAGCCTGACCTTTAAAGAGGACATC
CAGAAAGCCCAGGTGTCCGGCCAGGGCGATAGCCTGCACGAGCACATTGCCAATCTGGCCGGCAGCCCCG
CCATTAAGAAGGGCATCCTGCAGACAGTGAAGGTGGTGGACGAGCTCGTGAAAGTGATGGGCCGGCACAA
GCCCGAGAACATCGTGATCGAAATGGCCAGAGAGAACCAGACCACCCAGAAGGGACAGAAGAACAGCCGC
GAGAGAATGAAGCGGATCGAAGAGGGCATCAAAGAGCTGGGCAGCCAGATCCTGAAAGAACACCCCGTGG
AAAACACCCAGCTGCAGAACGAGAAGCTGTACCTGTACTACCTGCAGAATGGGCGGGATATGTACGTGGA
CCAGGAACTGGACATCAACCGGCTGTCCGACTACGATGTGGACCATATCGTGCCTCAGAGCTTTCTGAAG
GACGACTCCATCGACAACAAGGTGCTGACCAGAAGCGACAAGAACCGGGGCAAGAGCGACAACGTGCCCT
CCGAAGAGGTCGTGAAGAAGATGAAGAACTACTGGCGGCAGCTGCTGAACGCCAAGCTGATTACCCAGAG
AAAGTTCGACAATCTGACCAAGGCCGAGAGAGGCGGCCTGAGCGAACTGGATAAGGCCGGCTTCATCAAG
AGACAGCTGGTGGAAACCCGGCAGATCACAAAGCACGTGGCACAGATCCTGGACTCCCGGATGAACACTA
AGTACGACGAGAATGACAAGCTGATCCGGGAAGTGAAAGTGATCACCCTGAAGTCCAAGCTGGTGTCCGA
TTTCCGGAAGGATTTCCAGTTTTACAAAGTGCGCGAGATCAACAACTACCACCACGCCCACGACGCCTAC
CTGAACGCCGTCGTGGGAACCGCCCTGATCAAAAAGTACCCTAAGCTGGAAAGCGAGTTCGTGTACGGCG
ACTACAAGGTGTACGACGTGCGGAAGATGATCGCCAAGAGCGAGCAGGAAATCGGCAAGGCTACCGCCAA
GTACTTCTTCTACAGCAACATCATGAACTTTTTCAAGACCGAGATTACCCTGGCCAACGGCGAGATCCGG
AAGCGGCCTCTGATCGAGACAAACGGCGAAACCGGGGAGATCGTGTGGGATAAGGGCCGGGATTTTGCCA
CCGTGCGGAAAGTGCTGAGCATGCCCCAAGTGAATATCGTGAAAAAGACCGAGGTGCAGACAGGCGGCTT
CAGCAAAGAGTCTATCCTGCCCAAGAGGAACAGCGATAAGCTGATCGCCAGAAAGAAGGACTGGGACCCT
AAGAAGTACGGCGGCTTCGACAGCCCCACCGTGGCCTATTCTGTGCTGGTGGTGGCCAAAGTGGAAAAGG
GCAAGTCCAAGAAACTGAAGAGTGTGAAAGAGCTGCTGGGGATCACCATCATGGAAAGAAGCAGCTTCGA
GAAGAATCCCATCGACTTTCTGGAAGCCAAGGGCTACAAAGAAGTGAAAAAGGACCTGATCATCAAGCTG
CCTAAGTACTCCCTGTTCGAGCTGGAAAACGGCCGGAAGAGAATGCTGGCCTCTGCCGGCGAACTGCAGA
AGGGAAACGAACTGGCCCTGCCCTCCAAATATGTGAACTTCCTGTACCTGGCCAGCCACTATGAGAAGCT
GAAGGGCTCCCCCGAGGATAATGAGCAGAAACAGCTGTTTGTGGAACAGCACAAGCACTACCTGGACGAG
ATCATCGAGCAGATCAGCGAGTTCTCCAAGAGAGTGATCCTGGCCGACGCTAATCTGGACAAAGTGCTGT
CCGCCTACAACAAGCACCGGGATAAGCCCATCAGAGAGCAGGCCGAGAATATCATCCACCTGTTTACCCT
GACCAATCTGGGAGCCCCTGCCGCCTTCAAGTACTTTGACACCACCATCGACCGGAAGAGGTACACCAGC
ACCAAAGAGGTGCTGGACGCCACCCTGATCCACCAGAGCATCACCGGCCTGTACGAGACACGGATCGACC
TGTCTCAGCTGGGAGGCGACAAAAGGCCGGCGGCCACGAAAAAGGCCGGCCAGGCAAAAAAGAAAAAGTA
AGAATTCCTAGAGCTCGCTGATCAGCCTCGACTGTGCCTTCTAGTTGCCAGCCATCTGTTGTTTGCCCCT
CCCCCGTGCCTTCCTTGACCCTGGAAGGTGCCACTCCCACTGTCCTTTCCTAATAAAATGAGGAAATTGC
ATCGCATTGTCTGAGTAGGTGTCATTCTATTCTGGGGGGTGGGGTGGGGCAGGACAGCAAGGGGGAGGAT
TGGGAAGAGAATAGCAGGCATGCTGGGGAGCGGCCGCAGGAACCCCTAGTGATGGAGTTGGCCACTCCCT
CTCTGCGCGCTCGCTCGCTCACTGAGGCCGGGCGACCAAAGGTCGCCCGACGCCCGGGCTTTGCCCGGGC
GGCCTCAGTGAGCGAGCGAGCGCGCAGCTGCCTGCAGGGGCGCCTGATGCGGTATTTTCTCCTTACGCAT
CTGTGCGGTATTTCACACCGCATA
[142 nt withheld, positions 5695-5836]
C
[141 nt withheld, positions 5838-5978]
CCTTTGACGTTGGAGTCCACGTTCTTT
[37 nt withheld, positions 6006-6042]
ACCCTATCTCGGGCTATTCTTTTGATTTATAAGGGATTTTGCCGATTTCGGCCTATTGGTTAAAAAATGA
GCTGATTTAACAAAAATTTAACGCGAATTTTAACAAAATATTAACGTTTACAATTTTATGGTGCACTCTC
AGTACAATCTGCTCTGATGCCGCATAGTTAAGCCAGCCCCGACACCCGCCAACACCCGCTGACGCGCCCT
GACGGGCTTGTCTGCTCCCGGCATCCGCTTACAGACAAGCTGTGACCGTCTCCGGGAGCTGCATGTGTCA
GAGGTTTTCACCGTCATCACCGAAACGCGCGAGACGAAAGGGCCTCGTGATACGCCTATTTTTATAGGTT
AATGTCATGATAATAATGGTTTCTTAGACGTCAGGTGGCACTTTTCGGGGAAATGTGCGCGGAACCCCTA
TTTGTTTATTTTTCTAAATACATTCAAATATGTATCCGCTCATGAGACAATAACCCTGATAAATGCTTCA
ATAATATTGAAAAAGGAAGAGTATGAGTATTCAACATTTCCGTGTCGCCCTTATTCCCTTTTTTGCGGCA
TTTTGCCTTCCTGTTTTTGCTCACCCAGAAACGCTGGTGAAAGTAAAAGATGCTGAAGATCAGTTGGGTG
CACGAGTGGGTTACATCGAACTGGATCTCAACAGCGGTAAGATCCTTGAGAGTTTTCGCCCCGAAGAACG
TTTTCCAATGATGAGCACTTTTAAAGTTCTGCTATGTGGCGCGGTATTATCCCGTATTGACGCCGGGCAA
GAGCAACTCGGTCGCCGCATACACTATTCTCAGAATGACTTGGTTGAGTACTCACCAGTCACAGAAAAGC
ATCTTACGGATGGCATGACAGTAAGAGAATTATGCAGTGCTGCCATAACCATGAGTGATAACACTGCGGC
CAACTTACTTCTGACAACGATCGGAGGACCGAAGGAGCTAACCGCTTTTTTGCACAACATGGGGGATCAT
GTAACTCGCCTTGATCGTTGGGAACCGGAGCTGAATGAAGCCATACCAAACGACGAGCGTGACACCACGA
TGCCTGTAGCAATGGCAACAACGTTGCGCAAACTATTAACTGGCGAACTACTTACTCTAGCTTCCCGGCA
ACAATTAATAGACTGGATGGAGGCGGATAAAGTTGCAGGACCACTTCTGCGCTCGGCCCTTCCGGCTGGC
TGGTTTATTGCTGATAAATCTGGAGCCGGTGAGCGTGGAAGCCGCGGTATCATTGCAGCACTGGGGCCAG
ATGGTAAGCCCTCCCGTATCGTAGTTATCTACACGACGGGGAGTCAGGCAACTATGGATGAACGAAATAG
ACAGATCGCTGAGATAGGTGCCTCACTGATTAAGCATTGGTAACTGTCAGACCAAGTTTACTCATATATA
CTTTAGATTGATTTAAAACTTCATTTTTAATTTAAAAGGATCTAGGTGAAGATCCTTTTTGATAATCTCA
TGACCAAAATCCCTTAACGTGAGTTTTCGTTCCACTGAGCGTCAGACCCCGTAGAAAAGATCAAAGGATC
TTCTTGAGATCCTTTTTTTCTGCGCGTAATCTGCTGCTTGCAAACAAAAAAACCACCGCTACCAGCGGTG
GTTTGTTTGCCGGATCAAGAGCTACCAACTCTTTTTCCGAAGGTAACTGGCTTCAGCAGAGCGCAGATAC
CAAATACTGTCCTTCTAGTGTAGCCGTAGTTAGGCCACCACTTCAAGAACTCTGTAGCACCGCCTACATA
CCTCGCTCTGCTAATCCTGTTACCAGTGGCTGCTGCCAGTGGCGATAAGTCGTGTCTTACCGGGTTGGAC
TCAAGACGATAGTTACCGGATAAGGCGCAGCGGTCGGGCTGAACGGGGGGTTCGTGCACACAGCCCAGCT
TGGAGCGAACGACCTACACCGAACTGAGATACCTACAGCGTGAGCTATGAGAAAGCGCCACGCTTCCCGA
AGGGAGAAAGGCGGACAGGTATCCGGTAAGCGGCAGGGTCGGAACAGGAGAGCGCACGAGGGAGCTTCCA
GGGGGAAACGCCTGGTATCTTTATAGTCCTGTCGGGTTTCGCCACCTCTGACTTGAGCGTCGATTTTTGT
GATGCTCGTCAGGGGGGCGGAGCCTATGGAAAAACGCCAGCAACGCGGCCTTTTTACGGTTCCTGGCCTT
TTGCTGGCCTTTTGCTCACATGTGAGGGCCTATTTCCCATGATTCCTTCATATTTGCATATACGATACAA
GGCTGTTAGAGAGATAATTGGAATTAATTTGACTGTAAACACAAAGATATTAGTACAAAATACGTGACGT
AGAAAGTAATAATTTCTTGGGTAGTTTGCAGTTTTAAAATTATGTTTTAAAATGGACTATCATATGCTTA
CCGTAACTTGAAAGTATTTCGATTTCTTGGCTTTATATATCTTGTGGAAAGGACGAAACACCAGTGTTAC
CATTTAGCCCATGTTT
Features (pLannotate 1.2.2; 18 found; start..end, strand, type, name):
     79..122     +  misc_RNA       gRNA scaffold (fragment): guide RNA scaffold for the Streptococcus pyogenes CRISPR/Cas9 system
    169..454     +  enhancer       CMV enhancer: human cytomegalovirus immediate early enhancer; contains an 18-bp deletion relative to the standard CMV enhancer
    456..733     +  promoter       chicken β-actin promoter: No description available
    734..962     +  intron         hybrid intron: hybrid between chicken β-actin (CBA) and minute virus of mice (MMV) introns (Gray et al., 2011)
   1100..2701    +  CDS            Cas9(N): N-terminal portion of Streptococcus pyogenes Cas9 (Zetsche et al., 2015)
   2702..5200    +  CDS            Cas9(C): C-terminal portion of Streptococcus pyogenes Cas9 (Zetsche et al., 2015)
   5201..5248    +  CDS            nucleoplasmin NLS: bipartite nuclear localization signal from nucleoplasmin
   5282..5393    +  polyA_signal   bGH poly(A) signal: bovine growth hormone polyadenylation signal
   5498..5638    +  repeat_region  AAV2 ITR: inverted terminal repeat of adeno-associated virus serotype 2 inverted
   5643..5694    -  misc_feature   bom (fragment): basis of mobility region from pBR322
   5713..6093    +  rep_origin     M13 ori (sequence partly withheld): M13 bacteriophage origin of replication; arrow indicates direction of (+) strand synthesis
   6169..6218    -  misc_feature   bom (fragment): basis of mobility region from pBR322
   6320..6355    -  CDS            rop (fragment): Rop protein, which maintains plasmids at low copy number; rop
   6450..6554    +  promoter       AmpR promoter: bla
   6555..7415    +  CDS            AmpR: β-lactamase; bla; confers resistance to ampicillin, carbenicillin, and related antibiotics
   7586..8174    +  rep_origin     ori: high-copy-number ColE1/pMB1/pBR322/pUC origin of replication
   8236..8476    +  promoter       U6 promoter: RNA polymerase III promoter for human U6 snRNA
   8505..72      +  misc_RNA       gRNA scaffold (across the origin): guide RNA scaffold for the Streptococcus pyogenes CRISPR/Cas9 system
