>Addgene plasmid #113768 | pZNF561.1.0-gDNA | addgene full sequence | sequence record 230553 | Addgene NGS Result
TAGAGCTAGAAATAGCAAGTTAAAATAAGGCTAGTCCGTTATCAACTTGAAAAAGTGGCACCGAGTCGGT
GCTTTTTTGTTTTAGAGCTAGAAATAGCAAGTTAAAATAAGGCTAGTCCGTTTTTAGCGCGTGCGCCAAT
TCTGCAGACAAATGGCTCTAGAGGTACCCGTTACATAACTTACGGTAAATGGCCCGCCTGGCTGACCGCC
CAACGACCCCCGCCCATTGACGTCAATAGTAACGCCAATAGGGACTTTCCATTGACGTCAATGGGTGGAG
TATTTACGGTAAACTGCCCACTTGGCAGTACATCAAGTGTATCATATGCCAAGTACGCCCCCTATTGACG
TCAATGACGGTAAATGGCCCGCCTGGCATTGTGCCCAGTACATGACCTTATGGGACTTTCCTACTTGGCA
GTACATCTACGTATTAGTCATCGCTATTACCATGGTCGAGGTGAGCCCCACGTTCTGCTTCACTCTCCCC
ATCTCCCCCCCCTCCCCACCCCCAATTTTGTATTTATTTATTTTTTAATTATTTTGTGCAGCGATGGGGG
CGGGGGGGGGGGGGGGCGGGGCGGGGCGAGGCGGAGAGGTGCGGCGGCAGCCAATCAGAGCGGCGCGCTC
CGAAAGTTTCCTTTTATGGCGAGGCGGCGGCGGCGGCGGCCCTATAAAAAGCGAAGCGCGCGGCGGGCGG
GAGTCGCTGCGCGCTGCCTTCGCCCCGTGCCCCGCTCCGCCGCCGCCTCGCGCCGCCCGCCCCGGCTCTG
ACTGACCGCGTTACTCCCACAGGTGAGCGGGCGGGACGGCCCTTCTCCTCCGGGCTGTAATTAGCTGAGC
AAGAGGTAAGGGTTTAAGGGATGGTTGGTTGGTGGGGTATTAATGTTTAATTACCTGGAGCACCTGCCTG
AAATCACTTTTTTTCAGGTTGGACCGGTGCCACCATGGACTATAAGGACCACGACGGAGACTACAAGGAT
CATGATATTGATTACAAAGACGATGACGATAAGATGGCCCCAAAGAAGAAGCGGAAGGTCGGTATCCACG
GAGTCCCAGCAGCCGACAAGAAGTACAGCATCGGCCTGGACATCGGCACCAACTCTGTGGGCTGGGCCGT
GATCACCGACGAGTACAAGGTGCCCAGCAAGAAATTCAAGGTGCTGGGCAACACCGACCGGCACAGCATC
AAGAAGAACCTGATCGGAGCCCTGCTGTTCGACAGCGGCGAAACAGCCGAGGCCACCCGGCTGAAGAGAA
CCGCCAGAAGAAGATACACCAGACGGAAGAACCGGATCTGCTATCTGCAAGAGATCTTCAGCAACGAGAT
GGCCAAGGTGGACGACAGCTTCTTCCACAGACTGGAAGAGTCCTTCCTGGTGGAAGAGGATAAGAAGCAC
GAGCGGCACCCCATCTTCGGCAACATCGTGGACGAGGTGGCCTACCACGAGAAGTACCCCACCATCTACC
ACCTGAGAAAGAAACTGGTGGACAGCACCGACAAGGCCGACCTGCGGCTGATCTATCTGGCCCTGGCCCA
CATGATCAAGTTCCGGGGCCACTTCCTGATCGAGGGCGACCTGAACCCCGACAACAGCGACGTGGACAAG
CTGTTCATCCAGCTGGTGCAGACCTACAACCAGCTGTTCGAGGAAAACCCCATCAACGCCAGCGGCGTGG
ACACCAAGGCCATCCTGTCTGCCAGACTGAGCAAGAGCAGACGGCTGGAAAATCTGATCGCCCAGCTGCC
CGGCGAGAAGAAGAATGGCCTGTTCGGAAACCTGATTGCCCTGAGCCTGGGCCTGACCCCCAACTTCAAG
AGCAACTTCGACCTGGCCGAGGATGCCAAACTGCAGCTGAGCAAGGACACCTACGACGACGACCTGGACA
ACCTGCTGGCCCAGATCGGCGACCAGTACGCCGACCTGTTTCTGGCCGCCAAGAACCTGTCCGACGCCAT
CCTGCTGAGCGACATCCTGAGAGTGAACACCGAGATCACCAAGGCCCCCCTGAGCGCCTCTATGATCAAG
AGATACGACGAGCACCACCAGGACCTGACCCTGCTGAAAGCTCTCGTGCGGCAGCAGCTGCCTGAGAAGT
ACAAAGAGATTTTCTTCGACCAGAGCAAGAACGGCTACGCCGGCTACATTGACGGCGGAGCCAGCCAGGA
AGAGTTCTACAAGTTCATCAAGCCCATCCTGGAAAAGATGGACGGCACCGAGGAACTGCTCGTGAAGCTG
AACAGAGAGGACCTGCTGCGGAAGCAGCGGACCTTCGACAACGGCAGCATCCCCCACCAGATCCACCTGG
GAGAGCTGCACGCCATTCTGCGGCGGCAGGAAGATTTTTACCCATTCCTGAAGGACAACCGGGAAAAGAT
CGAGAAGATCCTGACCTTCCGCATCCCCTACTACGTGGGCCCTCTGGCCAGGGGAAACAGCAGATTCGCC
TGGATGACCAGAAAGAGCGAGGAAACCATCACCCCCTGGAACTTCGAGGAAGTGGTGGACAAGGGCGCTT
CCGCCCAGAGCTTCATCGAGCGGATGACCAACTTCGATAAGAACCTGCCCAACGAGAAGGTGCTGCCCAA
GCACAGCCTGCTGTACGAGTACTTCACCGTGTATAACGAGCTGACCAAAGTGAAATACGTGACCGAGGGA
ATGAGAAAGCCCGCCTTCCTGAGCGGCGAGCAGAAAAAGGCCATCGTGGACCTGCTGTTCAAGACCAACC
GGAAAGTGACCGTGAAGCAGCTGAAAGAGGACTACTTCAAGAAAATCGAGTGCTTCGACTCCGTGGAAAT
CTCCGGCGTGGAAGATCGGTTCAACGCCTCCCTGGGCACATACCACGATCTGCTGAAAATTATCAAGGAC
AAGGACTTCCTGGACAATGAGGAAAACGAGGACATTCTGGAAGATATCGTGCTGACCCTGACACTGTTTG
AGGACAGAGAGATGATCGAGGAACGGCTGAAAACCTATGCCCACCTGTTCGACGACAAAGTGATGAAGCA
GCTGAAGCGGCGGAGATACACCGGCTGGGGCAGGCTGAGCCGGAAGCTGATCAACGGCATCCGGGACAAG
CAGTCCGGCAAGACAATCCTGGATTTCCTGAAGTCCGACGGCTTCGCCAACAGAAACTTCATGCAGCTGA
TCCACGACGACAGCCTGACCTTTAAAGAGGACATCCAGAAAGCCCAGGTGTCCGGCCAGGGCGATAGCCT
GCACGAGCACATTGCCAATCTGGCCGGCAGCCCCGCCATTAAGAAGGGCATCCTGCAGACAGTGAAGGTG
GTGGACGAGCTCGTGAAAGTGATGGGCCGGCACAAGCCCGAGAACATCGTGATCGAAATGGCCAGAGAGA
ACCAGACCACCCAGAAGGGACAGAAGAACAGCCGCGAGAGAATGAAGCGGATCGAAGAGGGCATCAAAGA
GCTGGGCAGCCAGATCCTGAAAGAACACCCCGTGGAAAACACCCAGCTGCAGAACGAGAAGCTGTACCTG
TACTACCTGCAGAATGGGCGGGATATGTACGTGGACCAGGAACTGGACATCAACCGGCTGTCCGACTACG
ATGTGGACCATATCGTGCCTCAGAGCTTTCTGAAGGACGACTCCATCGACAACAAGGTGCTGACCAGAAG
CGACAAGAACCGGGGCAAGAGCGACAACGTGCCCTCCGAAGAGGTCGTGAAGAAGATGAAGAACTACTGG
CGGCAGCTGCTGAACGCCAAGCTGATTACCCAGAGAAAGTTCGACAATCTGACCAAGGCCGAGAGAGGCG
GCCTGAGCGAACTGGATAAGGCCGGCTTCATCAAGAGACAGCTGGTGGAAACCCGGCAGATCACAAAGCA
CGTGGCACAGATCCTGGACTCCCGGATGAACACTAAGTACGACGAGAATGACAAGCTGATCCGGGAAGTG
AAAGTGATCACCCTGAAGTCCAAGCTGGTGTCCGATTTCCGGAAGGATTTCCAGTTTTACAAAGTGCGCG
AGATCAACAACTACCACCACGCCCACGACGCCTACCTGAACGCCGTCGTGGGAACCGCCCTGATCAAAAA
GTACCCTAAGCTGGAAAGCGAGTTCGTGTACGGCGACTACAAGGTGTACGACGTGCGGAAGATGATCGCC
AAGAGCGAGCAGGAAATCGGCAAGGCTACCGCCAAGTACTTCTTCTACAGCAACATCATGAACTTTTTCA
AGACCGAGATTACCCTGGCCAACGGCGAGATCCGGAAGCGGCCTCTGATCGAGACAAACGGCGAAACCGG
GGAGATCGTGTGGGATAAGGGCCGGGATTTTGCCACCGTGCGGAAAGTGCTGAGCATGCCCCAAGTGAAT
ATCGTGAAAAAGACCGAGGTGCAGACAGGCGGCTTCAGCAAAGAGTCTATCCTGCCCAAGAGGAACAGCG
ATAAGCTGATCGCCAGAAAGAAGGACTGGGACCCTAAGAAGTACGGCGGCTTCGACAGCCCCACCGTGGC
CTATTCTGTGCTGGTGGTGGCCAAAGTGGAAAAGGGCAAGTCCAAGAAACTGAAGAGTGTGAAAGAGCTG
CTGGGGATCACCATCATGGAAAGAAGCAGCTTCGAGAAGAATCCCATCGACTTTCTGGAAGCCAAGGGCT
ACAAAGAAGTGAAAAAGGACCTGATCATCAAGCTGCCTAAGTACTCCCTGTTCGAGCTGGAAAACGGCCG
GAAGAGAATGCTGGCCTCTGCCGGCGAACTGCAGAAGGGAAACGAACTGGCCCTGCCCTCCAAATATGTG
AACTTCCTGTACCTGGCCAGCCACTATGAGAAGCTGAAGGGCTCCCCCGAGGATAATGAGCAGAAACAGC
TGTTTGTGGAACAGCACAAGCACTACCTGGACGAGATCATCGAGCAGATCAGCGAGTTCTCCAAGAGAGT
GATCCTGGCCGACGCTAATCTGGACAAAGTGCTGTCCGCCTACAACAAGCACCGGGATAAGCCCATCAGA
GAGCAGGCCGAGAATATCATCCACCTGTTTACCCTGACCAATCTGGGAGCCCCTGCCGCCTTCAAGTACT
TTGACACCACCATCGACCGGAAGAGGTACACCAGCACCAAAGAGGTGCTGGACGCCACCCTGATCCACCA
GAGCATCACCGGCCTGTACGAGACACGGATCGACCTGTCTCAGCTGGGAGGCGACAAAAGGCCGGCGGCC
ACGAAAAAGGCCGGCCAGGCAAAAAAGAAAAAGTAAGAATTCCTAGAGCTCGCTGATCAGCCTCGACTGT
GCCTTCTAGTTGCCAGCCATCTGTTGTTTGCCCCTCCCCCGTGCCTTCCTTGACCCTGGAAGGTGCCACT
CCCACTGTCCTTTCCTAATAAAATGAGGAAATTGCATCGCATTGTCTGAGTAGGTGTCATTCTATTCTGG
GGGGTGGGGTGGGGCAGGACAGCAAGGGGGAGGATTGGGAAGAGAATAGCAGGCATGCTGGGGAGCGGCC
GCAGGAACCCCTAGTGATGGAGTTGGCCACTCCCTCTCTGCGCGCTCGCTCGCTCACTGAGGCCGGGCGA
CCAAAGGTCGCCCGACGCCCGGGCTTTGCCCGGGCGGCCTCAGTGAGCGAGCGAGCGCGCAGCTGCCTGC
AGGGGCGCCTGATGCGGTATTTTCTCCTTACGCATCTGTGCGGTATTTCACACCGCATA
[95 nt withheld, positions 5660-5754]
T
[46 nt withheld, positions 5756-5801]
C
[141 nt withheld, positions 5803-5943]
CCTTTGACGTTGGAGTCCACGTTCTTT
[37 nt withheld, positions 5971-6007]
ACTCTATCTCGGGCTATTCTTTTGATTTATAAGGGATTTTGCCGATTTCGGTCTATTGGTTAAAAAATGA
GCTGATTTAACAAAAATTTAACGCGAATTTTAACAAAATATTAACGTTTACAATTTTATGGTGCACTCTC
AGTACAATCTGCTCTGATGCCGCATAGTTAAGCCAGCCCCGACACCCGCCAACACCCGCTGACGCGCCCT
GACGGGCTTGTCTGCTCCCGGCATCCGCTTACAGACAAGCTGTGACCGTCTCCGGGAGCTGCATGTGTCA
GAGGTTTTCACCGTCATCACCGAAACGCGCGAGACGAAAGGGCCTCGTGATACGCCTATTTTTATAGGTT
AATGTCATGATAATAATGGTTTCTTAGACGTCAGGTGGCACTTTTCGGGGAAATGTGCGCGGAACCCCTA
TTTGTTTATTTTTCTAAATACATTCAAATATGTATCCGCTCATGAGACAATAACCCTGATAAATGCTTCA
ATAATATTGAAAAAGGAAGAGTATGAGTATTCAACATTTCCGTGTCGCCCTTATTCCCTTTTTTGCGGCA
TTTTGCCTTCCTGTTTTTGCTCACCCAGAAACGCTGGTGAAAGTAAAAGATGCTGAAGATCAGTTGGGTG
CACGAGTGGGTTACATCGAACTGGATCTCAACAGCGGTAAGATCCTTGAGAGTTTTCGCCCCGAAGAACG
TTTTCCAATGATGAGCACTTTTAAAGTTCTGCTATGTGGCGCGGTATTATCCCGTATTGACGCCGGGCAA
GAGCAACTCGGTCGCCGCATACACTATTCTCAGAATGACTTGGTTGAGTACTCACCAGTCACAGAAAAGC
ATCTTACGGATGGCATGACAGTAAGAGAATTATGCAGTGCTGCCATAACCATGAGTGATAACACTGCGGC
CAACTTACTTCTGACAACGATCGGAGGACCGAAGGAGCTAACCGCTTTTTTGCACAACATGGGGGATCAT
GTAACTCGCCTTGATCGTTGGGAACCGGAGCTGAATGAAGCCATACCAAACGACGAGCGTGACACCACGA
TGCCTGTAGCAATGGCAACAACGTTGCGCAAACTATTAACTGGCGAACTACTTACTCTAGCTTCCCGGCA
ACAATTAATAGACTGGATGGAGGCGGATAAAGTTGCAGGACCACTTCTGCGCTCGGCCCTTCCGGCTGGC
TGGTTTATTGCTGATAAATCTGGAGCCGGTGAGCGTGGAAGCCGCGGTATCATTGCAGCACTGGGGCCAG
ATGGTAAGCCCTCCCGTATCGTAGTTATCTACACGACGGGGAGTCAGGCAACTATGGATGAACGAAATAG
ACAGATCGCTGAGATAGGTGCCTCACTGATTAAGCATTGGTAACTGTCAGACCAAGTTTACTCATATATA
CTTTAGATTGATTTAAAACTTCATTTTTAATTTAAAAGGATCTAGGTGAAGATCCTTTTTGATAATCTCA
TGACCAAAATCCCTTAACGTGAGTTTTCGTTCCACTGAGCGTCAGACCCCGTAGAAAAGATCAAAGGATC
TTCTTGAGATCCTTTTTTTCTGCGCGTAATCTGCTGCTTGCAAACAAAAAAACCACCGCTACCAGCGGTG
GTTTGTTTGCCGGATCAAGAGCTACCAACTCTTTTTCCGAAGGTAACTGGCTTCAGCAGAGCGCAGATAC
CAAATACTGTTCTTCTAGTGTAGCCGTAGTTAGGCCACCACTTCAAGAACTCTGTAGCACCGCCTACATA
CCTCGCTCTGCTAATCCTGTTACCAGTGGCTGCTGCCAGTGGCGATAAGTCGTGTCTTACCGGGTTGGAC
TCAAGACGATAGTTACCGGATAAGGCGCAGCGGTCGGGCTGAACGGGGGGTTCGTGCACACAGCCCAGCT
TGGAGCGAACGACCTACACCGAACTGAGATACCTACAGCGTGAGCTATGAGAAAGCGCCACGCTTCCCGA
AGGGAGAAAGGCGGACAGGTATCCGGTAAGCGGCAGGGTCGGAACAGGAGAGCGCACGAGGGAGCTTCCA
GGGGGAAACGCCTGGTATCTTTATAGTCCTGTCGGGTTTCGCCACCTCTGACTTGAGCGTCGATTTTTGT
GATGCTCGTCAGGGGGGCGGAGCCTATGGAAAAACGCCAGCAACGCGGCCTTTTTACGGTTCCTGGCCTT
TTGCTGGCCTTTTGCTCACATGTGAGGGCCTATTTCCCATGATTCCTTCATATTTGCATATACGATACAA
GGCTGTTAGAGAGATAATTGGAATTAATTTGACTGTAAACACAAAGATATTAGTACAAAATACGTGACGT
AGAAAGTAATAATTTCTTGGGTAGTTTGCAGTTTTAAAATTATGTTTTAAAATGGACTATCATATGCTTA
CCGTAACTTGAAAGTATTTCGATTTCTTGGCTTTATATATCTTGTGGAAAGGACGAAACACCGAGTGTTA
CCATTTAGCCCATGTTT
Features (pLannotate 1.2.2; 18 found; start..end, strand, type, name):
     79..122     +  misc_RNA       gRNA scaffold (fragment): guide RNA scaffold for the Streptococcus pyogenes CRISPR/Cas9 system
    169..454     +  enhancer       CMV enhancer: human cytomegalovirus immediate early enhancer; contains an 18-bp deletion relative to the standard CMV enhancer
    557..699     +  promoter       chicken β-actin promoter (fragment): No description available
    700..927     +  intron         hybrid intron: hybrid between chicken β-actin (CBA) and minute virus of mice (MMV) introns (Gray et al., 2011)
   1065..2780    +  CDS            Cas9(N): N-terminal portion of Streptococcus pyogenes Cas9 (Zetsche et al., 2015)
   2667..5165    +  CDS            Cas9(C): C-terminal portion of Streptococcus pyogenes Cas9 (Zetsche et al., 2015)
   5166..5213    +  CDS            nucleoplasmin NLS: bipartite nuclear localization signal from nucleoplasmin
   5247..5358    +  polyA_signal   bGH poly(A) signal: bovine growth hormone polyadenylation signal
   5463..5603    +  repeat_region  AAV2 ITR: inverted terminal repeat of adeno-associated virus serotype 2 inverted
   5608..5659    -  misc_feature   bom (fragment): basis of mobility region from pBR322
   5678..6133    +  rep_origin     f1 ori (sequence partly withheld): f1 bacteriophage origin of replication; arrow indicates direction of (+) strand synthesis
   6134..6183    -  misc_feature   bom (fragment): basis of mobility region from pBR322
   6285..6320    -  CDS            rop (fragment): Rop protein, which maintains plasmids at low copy number; rop
   6415..6519    +  promoter       AmpR promoter: bla
   6520..7380    +  CDS            AmpR: β-lactamase; bla; confers resistance to ampicillin, carbenicillin, and related antibiotics
   7551..8139    +  rep_origin     ori: high-copy-number ColE1/pMB1/pBR322/pUC origin of replication
   8201..8441    +  promoter       U6 promoter: RNA polymerase III promoter for human U6 snRNA
   8471..72      +  misc_RNA       gRNA scaffold (across the origin): guide RNA scaffold for the Streptococcus pyogenes CRISPR/Cas9 system
