[The description below was written by a language model from this plasmid's Addgene catalogue record and pLannotate feature annotations shown in this document.]
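Description:
pZNF561.1.0-gDNA is a mammalian CRISPR expression plasmid built on the pX330 backbone, delivering both Streptococcus pyogenes Cas9 and a single guide RNA against the human transcription factor gene ZNF561 from one vector. It is propagated in E. coli as a high-copy plasmid through a ColE1/pUC-type origin and selected with ampicillin via the β-lactamase gene. The backbone also carries an f1/M13 phage origin, short bom and rop remnants, and a single AAV2 inverted terminal repeat downstream of the Cas9 cassette. With only one ITR annotated, this looks like a backbone remnant rather than a functional packaging arrangement.

Two expression units make up the payload. A human U6 RNA polymerase III promoter drives the guide RNA. The 20-nucleotide ZNF561 target sequence was inserted between BbsI sites, which were destroyed by the cloning, directly upstream of the S. pyogenes gRNA scaffold. The PAM listed in the catalogue entry is part of the genomic target only and is not present in the plasmid. Cas9 is expressed from a hybrid CMV enhancer/chicken β-actin promoter with a hybrid intron. It carries a C-terminal nucleoplasmin nuclear localization signal and ends at a bovine growth hormone polyadenylation signal. The annotation software splits Cas9 into N- and C-terminal portions, but these appear to form one continuous coding region.

The depositor's sequence (8,508 nt) and the repository's sequencing result (8,474 nt) give the same feature layout. They differ mainly in the chicken β-actin promoter region, which is annotated only as a fragment in the shorter record. The depositor notes that the plasmid is meant to be used with a companion construct, pZNF561-donor, which suggests cutting at ZNF561 to support donor-templated editing, though the record does not describe the intended modification.
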