Addgene plasmid #113768: pZNF561.1.0-gDNA
Purpose: CRISPR plasmid for expression of Cas9 and gRNA targeting human transcription factor ZNF561
Depositing lab: Kevin White. Depositing organization: University of Chicago.
Backbone
  Vector backbone: pX330
  Backbone manufacturer: Zhang lab (Addgene plasmid ID: 42230)
  Vector type: Mammalian Expression, CRISPR
Growth in bacteria
  Bacterial resistance: Ampicillin, 100 μg/mL
  Growth temperature: 37°C
  Growth strain: DH5alpha
  Copy number: High Copy
Gene/Insert
  Gene/Insert name: ZNF561
  gRNA/shRNA sequence: AGTGTTACCATTTAGCCCAT CGG
  Species: H. sapiens (human)
  Entrez Gene: ZNF561
  Cloning method: Restriction Enzyme; 5′ cloning site BbsI (destroyed during cloning); 3′ cloning site BbsI (destroyed during cloning)
  Sequencing primers: 5′ hU6-F (5'-GAGGGCCTATTTCCCATGATT-3')
Terms and licenses: Academic/Nonprofit Terms; Industry Terms: Not Available to Industry
Depositor comments: gRNA sequence listed includes 20 nucleotide target sequence, followed by the uncloned PAM sequence. The PAM sequence is not present in the plasmid. Use with plasmid pZNF561-donor
How to cite: pZNF561.1.0-gDNA was a gift from Kevin White (Addgene plasmid # 113768 ; http://n2t.net/addgene:113768 ; RRID:Addgene_113768)
